Addgene plasmid #86615: RSV-Flag-Brd3
Purpose: Flag tagged mouse Brd3 expression construct for cell transfection
Depositing lab: Mario García-Domínguez. Depositing organization: Centro Andaluz de Biologia Molecular y Medicina Regenerativa (CABIMER). Publication: Association of bromodomain BET proteins with chromatin requires dimerization through the conserved motif B. Garcia-Gutierrez P, Mundi M, Garcia-Dominguez M. J Cell Sci. 2012 Aug 1;125(Pt 15):3671-80. Epub 2012 May 17. 10.1242/jcs.105841 PubMed 22595521.
Backbone
  Vector backbone: pAdRSV-Sp-Flag
  Backbone manufacturer: PMID: 12490204
  Backbone size w/o insert (bp): 4260
  Vector type: Mammalian Expression
Growth in bacteria
  Bacterial resistance: Ampicillin, 100 μg/mL
  Growth temperature: 37°C
  Growth strain: NEB Stable
  Copy number: High Copy
Gene/Insert
  Gene/Insert name: Brd3
  Species: M. musculus (mouse)
  Insert size (bp): 2204
  Entrez Gene: Brd3 (a.k.a. 2410084F24Rik, AW060456, Fsrg2, ORFX, RINGL3)
  Promoter: RSV
  Tag / fusion protein: Flag (N terminal on backbone)
  Cloning method: Restriction Enzyme; 5′ cloning site EcoRI-klenow (destroyed during cloning); 3′ cloning site EcoRI-klenow (destroyed during cloning)
  Sequencing primers: 5′ CCTCAGTGGATGTTGCCTTTAC; 3′ GCATTCTAGTTGTGGTTTGTCC
Terms and licenses: Academic/Nonprofit Terms; Industry Terms: Not Available to Industry
How to cite: RSV-Flag-Brd3 was a gift from Mario García-Domínguez (Addgene plasmid # 86615 ; http://n2t.net/addgene:86615 ; RRID:Addgene_86615)
