[The description below was written by a language model from this plasmid's Addgene catalogue record and pLannotate feature annotations shown in this document.]
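Description:
RSV-Flag-Brd3 is a mammalian expression plasmid for producing N-terminally Flag-tagged mouse Brd3 in transfected cells. It is built on the pAdRSV-Sp-Flag backbone (about 4.3 kb), with a Brd3 insert of roughly 2.2 kb that brings the sequenced construct to about 6.5 kb. In bacteria it is maintained through a high-copy ColE1/pUC-type origin and selected with ampicillin via the β-lactamase gene. The remaining annotated bacterial elements, including fragments of lacZα, lacI, rop and bom and the lac promoter/operator region, appear to be leftovers from the pUC/pBR322-derived parent vectors with no evident role in the construct's function.

The expression cassette is driven by the Rous sarcoma virus enhancer/promoter, followed by a modified SV40 intron with splice donor and acceptor sites, which generally aids processing and expression of the transcript. Next comes a short Flag epitope coding segment supplied by the backbone (annotated as a fragment of a 3xFLAG tag, consistent with a single epitope), the Brd3 open reading frame, and an SV40 polyadenylation signal. The insert was cloned by blunt-end ligation into a Klenow-filled EcoRI site, so the flanking sites are destroyed. Upstream of the cassette the backbone carries an adenovirus serotype 5 inverted terminal repeat and the Ad5 packaging signal, reflecting its origin as an adenoviral shuttle-type vector, although the record describes use only by direct transfection.

Brd3 is a BET-family bromodomain protein that reads acetylated chromatin and participates in transcriptional regulation. The Flag tag allows detection or immunoprecipitation of the expressed protein, and the associated study examined how BET protein dimerization contributes to chromatin association.
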