Features (pLannotate 1.2.2; 21 found; start..end, strand, type, name):
     34..136     +  repeat_region  ITR: inverted terminal repeat of human adenovirus serotype 5 inverted
    224..374     +  misc_signal    Ad5 Ψ: packaging signal for adenovirus serotype 5
    495..514     +  misc_feature   MCS (fragment): pBluescript multiple cloning site
    515..567     -  misc_feature   bom (fragment): basis of mobility region from pBR322
    698..791     +  ncRNA          Retro dr1: Accession: RF00214 - Retrovirus direct repeat 1 (dr1)
    827..1088    +  promoter       RSV promoter: Rous sarcoma virus enhancer/promoter
   1130..1226    +  intron         SV40 intron: modified SV40 intron with splice donor and acceptor sites
   1318..1341    +  CDS            3xFLAG (fragment): three tandem FLAG® epitope tags
   1366..3480    +  CDS            Brd3 (sequence partly withheld): BRD3_MOUSE - Also known as Fsrg2. Experimental evidence at protein level: Swiss-Prot protein existence level 1. Chromatin reader that recognizes and binds hyperacetylated chromatin and plays a role in the regulation of transcription, probably by chromatin remodeling and interaction with transcription factors (PubMed:21536911). Regulates transcription by promoting the binding of the transcription factor GATA1 to its targets (PubMed:21536911). From Mus musculus (Mouse).
   3624..3758    -  polyA_signal   SV40 poly(A) signal: SV40 polyadenylation signal
   3821..3856    +  misc_feature   MCS (fragment): pUC18/19 multiple cloning site
   3893..3909    -  protein_bind   lac operator: The lac repressor binds to the lac operator to inhibit transcription in E. coli. This inhibition can be relieved by adding lactose or isopropyl-β-D-thiogalactopyranoside (IPTG). lac repressor encoded by lacI
   3917..3947    -  promoter       lac promoter: promoter for the E. coli lac operon
   3962..3983    -  protein_bind   CAP binding site: CAP binding activates transcription in the presence of cAMP. E. coli catabolite activator protein
   3996..4088    -  CDS            lacI (fragment): lac repressor; lacI; The lac repressor binds to the lac operator to inhibit transcription in E. coli. This inhibition can be relieved by adding lactose or isopropyl-β-D-thiogalactopyranoside (IPTG).
   4271..4859    -  rep_origin     ori: high-copy-number ColE1/pMB1/pBR322/pUC origin of replication
   5030..5890    -  CDS            AmpR: β-lactamase; bla; confers resistance to ampicillin, carbenicillin, and related antibiotics
   5891..5995    -  promoter       AmpR promoter: bla
   6090..6125    +  CDS            rop (fragment): Rop protein, which maintains plasmids at low copy number; rop
   6227..6326    +  misc_feature   bom (fragment): basis of mobility region from pBR322
   6332..5       -  CDS            lacZα (fragment) (across the origin): LacZα fragment of β-galactosidase; lacZ fragment
>Addgene plasmid #86615 | RSV-Flag-Brd3 | addgene full sequence | sequence record 170460 | Addgene NGS Result
TGAATTCAAGAATTCTCATGTTTGACAGCTTATCATCATCAATAATATACCTTATTTTGGATTGAAGCCA
ATATGATAATGAGGGGGTGGAGTTTGTGACGTGGCGCGGGGCGTGGGAACGGGGCGGGTGACGTAGTAGT
GTGGCGGAAGTGTGATGTTGCAAGTGTGGCGGAACACATGTAAGCGACGGATGTGGCAAAAGTGACGTTT
TTGGTGTGCGCCGGTGTACACAGGAAGTGACAATTTTCGCGCGGTTTTAGGCGGATGTTGTAGTAAATTT
GGGCGTAACCGAGTAAGATTTGGCCATTTTCGCGGGAAAACTGAATAAGAGGAAGTGAAATCTGAATAAT
TTTGTGTTACTCATAGCGCGTAATATTTGTCTAGGGCCGCGGGGACTTTGACCGTTTACGTGGAGACTCG
CCCAGGTGTTTTTCTCAGGTGTTTTCCGCGTTCCGGGTCAAAGTTGGCGTTTTATTATTATAGTCAGGGG
GATCCTCTAGAACTAGTGGATCCCTATGGTGCACTCTCAGTACAATCTGCTCTGATGCCGCATAGTTAAG
CCAGTATCTGCTCCCTGCTTGTGTGTTGGAGGTCGCTGAGTAGTGCGCGAGCAAAATTTAAGCTACAACA
AGGCAAGGCTTGACCGACAATTGCATGAAGAATCTGCTTAGGGTTAGGCGTTTTGCGCTGCTTCGCGATG
TACGGGCCAGATATACGCGTATCTGAGGGGACTAGGGTGTGTTTAGGCGAAAAGCGGGGCTTCGGTTGTA
CGCGGTTAGGAGTCCCCTCAGGATATAGTAGTTTCGCTTTTGCATAGGGAGGGGGAAATGTAGTCTTATG
CAATACTCTTGTAGTCTTGCAACATGGTAACGATGAGTTAGCAACATGCCTTACAAGGAGAGAAAAAGCA
CCGTGCATGCCGATTGGTGGAAGTAAGGTGGTACGATCGTGCCTTATTAGGAAGGCAACAGACGGGTCTG
ACATGGATTGGACGAACCACTGAATTCCGCATTGCAGAGATATTGTATTTAAGTGCCTAGCTCGATACAA
TAAACGCCATTTGACCATTCACCACATTGGTGTGCACCTCCAAGCTTCTCGAGGAACTGAAAAACCAGAA
AGTTAACTGGTAAGTTTAGTCTTTTTGTCTTTTATTTCAGGTCCCGGATCCGGTGGTGGTGCAAATCAAA
GAACTGCTCCTCAGTGGATGTTGCCTTTACTTCTAGGCCTGTACGGAAGTGTTACTTCTGCTCTAAAAGC
TGCGGAATTGTACCCGCGGCCGCGCGCCTAGGAGCTCGGTACCCCCGGGCCACCATGGATTACAAGGATG
ACGACGATAAGCTAGCCACGTGCGATAATTCGATTATGTCCACTACAGCGGCTGCCCCCACGGGGATCCC
GGCAGTCCCGGGCCCCGTGAACCCTCCCCCACCTGAGGTCTCC
[360 nt withheld, positions 1444-1803]
TTGCCCCCTGCTCCAAAGGGCAAAGGCCGGAAGCCAGCTGCAGGAGCCCAAAATGCAGGTTCCCAACAAG
TGGCAGCTGTGTCTTCGGTCTCCCCAGCAACCCCCTTCCAGAACATACCCCCCACCGTGTCCCAGACACC
CGTCATTGCCGCTACCCCTGTACCAACCATCACTGCAAACGTCACGTCAGTTCCAGTCCCCCCACCCGCT
GCACCGCCTCCTCCTGCGACACCCATCGTCCCTGTGGTCCCTCCCACACCGCCTGTAGTCAAGAAAAAGG
GCGTGAAGCGGAAAGCAGACACAACCACACCCACAACATCTGCCATCACTGCCAGCCGGAGTGAGTCTCC
CCCACCACTTTCAGAGCCCAAGCAAGCCAAGGTAGTGGCCCGAAGGGAGAGCGGGGGCCGCCCCATCAAA
CCTCCCAAGAAGGACCTGGAAGATGGTGAGGTCCCACAGCACGCGGGTAAAAAGGGAAAACTGTCCGAGC
ACCTGCGGCACTGTGACAGCATCCTCCGGGAGATGCTGTCCAAGAAGCATGCTGCCTATGCGTGGCCCTT
TTACAAGCCAGTGGACGCGGAGGCGCTGGAGCTGCATGACTACCATGACATCATCAAGCACCCCATGGAC
CTCAGCACGGTCAAAAGGAAGATGGATAGCCGAGAGTACCCAGATGCACAGGGCTTTGCTGCTGATATCC
GGTTAATGTTCTCGAATTGTTATAAGTACAACCCTCCAGACCACGAAGTGGTGGCCATGGCCAGGAAGCT
CCAGGATGTGTTTGAGATGAGGTTTGCCAAGATGCCCGATGAGCCCATGGAGGCGCCTGCGCTGCCCGCT
CCCACGGCCCCCATCGTGAGCAAGGGGGCTGAGAGCAGCCGCAGTAGTGAGGAGAGCTCTTCAGATTCAG
GCAGCTCAGACTCAGAAGAGGAGCGAGCCACTCGGCTGGCTGAGCTGCAGGAGCAGCTGAAGGCCGTGCA
CGAACAGCTGGCTGCCTTGTCTCAGGCCCCAGTGAACAAACCAAAGAAGAAGAAAGAGAAGAAGGAAAAG
GAAAAGAAGAAGAAAGACAAGGACAAAGACAAAGAGAAGGAGAAGCACAAGGCCAAGTCTGAGGAGGAGA
AGAAGGCCAAGGCAGCCCCAGCAGCCAAGCAGGCCCAGCAGAAAAAGGCTCCCACCAAGAAGGCCAACAG
CACAACCACAGCCAGCAGACAGCTCAAGAAGGGCGGCAAGCAGGCATCTGCGTCCTATGACTCAGGGGAA
GAGGAGGAGGGCCTGCCCATGAGCTATGATGAAAAGCGACAACTTAGCCTTGACATCAACCGGCTGCCCG
GCGAGAAGCTAGGGCGTGTGGTGCACATCATTCAGTCTCGGGAGCCCTCGCTTCGGGACTCAAACCCAGA
CGAGATTGAGATTGACTTTGAGACCCTGAAGCCAACCACGCTGCGGGAACTGGAGAGATATGTCAAGTCT
TGTTTACAAAAAAAGCAGAGGAAACCATTGTCAACAAGCGGGAAGAAGCAGGCAGCCAAATCGAAAGAGG
AGCTAGCTCAGGAGAAGAAAAAGGAGCTGGAGAAGCGGCTGCAGGATGTCAGTGGACAACTGAACAGCAA
AAAACCCACTAAGAAAGAGAAGTCCGGCTCAGCTCCCTCAGGAGGCCCATCAAGGCTCAGCAGTAGCAGC
TCCTCTGAGTCTGCGAGCAGTAGCTCCAGTGGATCGAGCTCCGACAGCAGTGACTCAGAGTGAATCACTA
GTGAATTATCATACGTAGATCTATCGATGCATGAATGAATGACGATCTAGCCGGGGGATCTGGCCGCGGG
GATCCAGACATGATAAGATACATTGATGAGTTTGGACAAACCACAACTAGAATGCAGTGAAAAAAATGCT
TTATTTGTGAAATTTGTGATGCTATTGCTTTATTTGTAACCATTATAAGCTGCAATAAACAAGTTAACAA
CAACAATTGCATTCATTTTATGTTTCAGGTTCAGGGGGAGGTGTGGGAGGTTTTTTCGGATCCTCTAGAG
TCGACCTGCAGGCATGCAAGCTTGGCGTAATCATGGTCATAGCTGTTTCCTGTGTGAAATTGTTATCCGC
TCACAATTCCACACAACATACGAGCCGGAAGCATAAAGTGTAAAGCCTGGGGTGCCTAATGAGTGAGCTA
ACTCACATTAATTGCGTTGCGCTCACTGCCCGCTTTCCAGTCGGGAAACCTGTCGTGCCAGCTGCATTAA
TGAATCGGCCAACGCGCGGGGAGAGGCGGTTTGCGTATTGGGCGCTCTTCCGCTTCCTCGCTCACTGACT
CGCTGCGCTCGGTCGTTCGGCTGCGGCGAGCGGTATCAGCTCACTCAAAGGCGGTAATACGGTTATCCAC
AGAATCAGGGGATAACGCAGGAAAGAACATGTGAGCAAAAGGCCAGCAAAAGGCCAGGAACCGTAAAAAG
GCCGCGTTGCTGGCGTTTTTCCATAGGCTCCGCCCCCCTGACGAGCATCACAAAAATCGACGCTCAAGTC
AGAGGTGGCGAAACCCGACAGGACTATAAAGATACCAGGCGTTTCCCCCTGGAAGCTCCCTCGTGCGCTC
TCCTGTTCCGACCCTGCCGCTTACCGGATACCTGTCCGCCTTTCTCCCTTCGGGAAGCGTGGCGCTTTCT
CATAGCTCACGCTGTAGGTATCTCAGTTCGGTGTAGGTCGTTCGCTCCAAGCTGGGCTGTGTGCACGAAC
CCCCCGTTCAGCCCGACCGCTGCGCCTTATCCGGTAACTATCGTCTTGAGTCCAACCCGGTAAGACACGA
CTTATCGCCACTGGCAGCAGCCACTGGTAACAGGATTAGCAGAGCGAGGTATGTAGGCGGTGCTACAGAG
TTCTTGAAGTGGTGGCCTAACTACGGCTACACTAGAAGAACAGTATTTGGTATCTGCGCTCTGCTGAAGC
CAGTTACCTTCGGAAAAAGAGTTGGTAGCTCTTGATCCGGCAAACAAACCACCGCTGGTAGCGGTGGTTT
TTTTGTTTGCAAGCAGCAGATTACGCGCAGAAAAAAAGGATCTCAAGAAGATCCTTTGATCTTTTCTACG
GGGTCTGACGCTCAGTGGAACGAAAACTCACGTTAAGGGATTTTGGTCATGAGATTATCAAAAAGGATCT
TCACCTAGATCCTTTTAAATTAAAAATGAAGTTTTAAATCAATCTAAAGTATATATGAGTAAACTTGGTC
TGACAGTTACCAATGCTTAATCAGTGAGGCACCTATCTCAGCGATCTGTCTATTTCGTTCATCCATAGTT
GCCTGACTCCCCGTCGTGTAGATAACTACGATACGGGAGGGCTTACCATCTGGCCCCAGTGCTGCAATGA
TACCGCGAGACCCACGCTCACCGGCTCCAGATTTATCAGCAATAAACCAGCCAGCCGGAAGGGCCGAGCG
CAGAAGTGGTCCTGCAACTTTATCCGCCTCCATCCAGTCTATTAATTGTTGCCGGGAAGCTAGAGTAAGT
AGTTCGCCAGTTAATAGTTTGCGCAACGTTGTTGCCATTGCTACAGGCATCGTGGTGTCACGCTCGTCGT
TTGGTATGGCTTCATTCAGCTCCGGTTCCCAACGATCAAGGCGAGTTACATGATCCCCCATGTTGTGCAA
AAAAGCGGTTAGCTCCTTCGGTCCTCCGATCGTTGTCAGAAGTAAGTTGGCCGCAGTGTTATCACTCATG
GTTATGGCAGCACTGCATAATTCTCTTACTGTCATGCCATCCGTAAGATGCTTTTCTGTGACTGGTGAGT
ACTCAACCAAGTCATTCTGAGAATAGTGTATGCGGCGACCGAGTTGCTCTTGCCCGGCGTCAATACGGGA
TAATACCGCGCCACATAGCAGAACTTTAAAAGTGCTCATCATTGGAAAACGTTCTTCGGGGCGAAAACTC
TCAAGGATCTTACCGCTGTTGAGATCCAGTTCGATGTAACCCACTCGTGCACCCAACTGATCTTCAGCAT
CTTTTACTTTCACCAGCGTTTCTGGGTGAGCAAAAACAGGAAGGCAAAATGCCGCAAAAAAGGGAATAAG
GGCGACACGGAAATGTTGAATACTCATACTCTTCCTTTTTCAATATTATTGAAGCATTTATCAGGGTTAT
TGTCTCATGAGCGGATACATATTTGAATGTATTTAGAAAAATAAACAAATAGGGGTTCCGCGCACATTTC
CCCGAAAAGTGCCACCTGACGTCTAAGAAACCATTATTATCATGACATTAACCTATAAAAATAGGCGTAT
CACGAGGCCCTTTCGTCTCGCGCGTTTCGGTGATGACGGTGAAAACCTCTGACACATGCAGCTCCCGGAG
ACGGTCACAGCTTGTCTGTAAGCGGATGCCGGGAGCAGACAAGCCCGTCAGGGCGCGTCAGCGGGTGTTG
GCGGGTGTCGGGGCTGGCTTAACTATGCGGCATCAGAGCAGATTGTACTGAGAGTGCACCATATGCGGTG
TGAAATACCGCACAGATGCGTAAGGAGAAAATACCGCATCAGGCGCCATTCGCCATTCAGGCTGCGCAAC
TGTTGGGAAGGGCGATCGGTGCGGGCCTCTTCGCTATTACGCCAGCTGGCGAAAGGGGGATGTGCTGCAA
GGCGATTAAGTTGGGTAACGCCAGGGTTTTCCCAGTCACGACGTTGTAAAACGACGGCCAG
